>Addgene plasmid #209760 | pAAV_hsyn_HA-Flag-uMASS_1_WPRE | addgene full sequence | sequence record 414406 | Addgene NGS Result
GGGTGAGCAAAAACAGGAAGGCAAAATGCCGCAAAAAAGGGAATAAGGGCGACACGGAAATGTTGAATAC
TCATACTCTTCCTTTTTCAATATTATTGAAGCATTTATCAGGGTTATTGTCTCATGAGCGGATACATATT
TGAATGTATTTAGAAAAATAAACAAATAGGGGTTCCGCGCACATTTCCCCGAAAAGTGCCACCTAAATTG
TAAGCGTTAATATTTTGTTAAAATTCGCGTTAAATTTTTGTTAAATCAGCTCATTTTTTAACCAATAGGC
CGAAATCGGCAAAATCCCTTATAAATCAAAAGAATAGACCGAGATAGGGT
[37 nt withheld, positions 331-367]
AAAGAACGTGGACTCCAACGTCAAAGG
[49 nt withheld, positions 395-443]
T
[91 nt withheld, positions 445-535]
G
[124 nt withheld, positions 537-660]
CCCATTCGCCATTCAGGCTGCGCAACTGTTGGGAAGGGCGATCGGTGCGGGCCTCTTCGCTATTACGCCA
GCTGCGCGCTCGCTCGCTCACTGAGGCCGCCCGGGCAAAGCCCGGGCGTCGGGCGACCTTTGGTCGCCCG
GCCTCAGTGAGCGAGCGAGCGCGCAGAGAGGGAGTGGCCAACTCCATCACTAGGGGTTCCTTGTAGTTAA
TGATTAACCCGCCATGCTACTTATCTACGTAGCCATGCTCTAGGAAGATCTCTGCAGAGGGCCCTGCGTA
TGAGTGCAAGTGGGTTTTAGGACCAGGATGAGGCGGGGTGGGGGTGCCTACCTGACGACCGACCCCGACC
CACTGGACAAGCACCCAACCCCCATTCCCCAAATTGCGCATCCCCTATCAGAGAGGGGGAGGGGAAACAG
GATGCGGCGAGGCGCGTGCGCACTGCCAGCTTCAGCACCGCGGACAGTGCCTTCGCCCCCGCCTGGCGGC
GCGCGCCACCGCCGCCTCAGCACTGAAGGCGCGCTGACGTCACTCGCCGGTCCCCCGCAAACTCCCCTTC
CCGGCCACCTTGGTCGCGTCCGCGCCGCCGCCGGCCCAGCCGGACCGCACCACGCGAGGCGCGAGATAGG
GGGGCACGGGCGCGACCATCTGCGCTGCGGCGCCGGCGACTCAGCGCTGCCTCAGTCTGCGGTGGGCAGC
GGAGGAGTCGTGTCGTGCCTGAGAGCGCAGTCGAATTCAAGCTGCTAGCTCCGGAGCCACCTGCGCGCCA
TGAAGACGATCATCGCCCTGAGCTACATCTTCTGCCTGGTGTTCGCCGACTACAAGGACGATGATGACGC
CATGGACAGCAGCACCGGCCCAGGGAACACCAGCGACTGCTCAGACCCCTTAGCTCAGGCAAGTTGCTCC
CCAGCACCTGGCTCCTGGCTCAACTTGTCCCACGTTGATGGCAACCAGTCCGATCCATGCGGTCTGAACC
GCACCGGGCTTGGCGGGAACGACAGCCTGTGCCCTCAGACCGGCAGCCCTTCCATGGTCACAGCCATTAC
CATCATGGCCCTCTACTCTATCGTGTGTGTAGTGGGCCTCTTCGGAAACTTCCTGGTCATGTATGTGATT
GTAAGATACACCAAAATGAAGACTGCCACCAACATCTACATTTTCAACCTTGCTCTGGCAGACGCCTTAG
CGACCAGTACACTGCCCTTTCAGAGTGTCAACTACCTGATGGGAACATGGCCCTTCGGAACCATCCTCTG
CAAGATCGTGATCTCAATAGATTACTACAACATGTTCACCAGCATATTCACCCTCTGCACCATGAGCGTG
GACCGCTACATTGCTGTCTGCCACCCAGTCAAAGCCCTGGATTTCCGTACCCCCCGAAATGCCAAAATCG
TCAACGTCTGCAACTGGATCCTCTCTTCTGCCATCGGTCTGCCTGTAATGTTCATGGCAACCACGAAATA
CAGGCAGGGGTCCATAGATTGCACCCTCACGTTCTCCCACCCAACCTGGTACTGGGAGAACCTGCTCAAA
ATCTGTGTCTTTATCTTCGCTTTCATCATGCCGATCCTCATCATCACTGTGTGTTACGGCCTGATGATCT
TACGACTCAAGAGCGTTCGCCTGAGCTCACTTGATAACGTCTATATCAAGGCCGACAAGCAGAAGAACGG
CATCAAGGCGAACTTCAAGATCCGCCACAACATCGAGGACGGCGGCGTGCAGCTCGCCTACCACTACCAG
CAGAACACCCCCATCGGCGACGGCCCCGTGCTGCTGCCCGACAACCACTACCTGAGCGTGCAGTCCAAAC
TTTCGAAAGACCCCAACGAGAAGCGCGATCACATGGTCCTGCTGGAGTTCGTGACCGCCGCCGGGATCAC
TCTCGGCATGGACGAGCTGTACAAGGGCGGTACCGGAGGGAGCATGGTGAGCAAGGGCGAGGAGCTGTTC
ACCGGGGTGGTGCCCATCCTGGTCGAGCTGGACGGCGACGTAAACGGCCACAAGTTCAGCGTGTCCGGCG
AGGGTGAGGGCGATGCCACCTACGGCAAGCTGACCCTGAAGTTCATCTGCACCACCGGCAAGCTGCCCGT
GCCCTGGCCCACCCTCGTGACCACCCTGACCTACGGCGTGCAGTGCTTCAGCCGCTACCCCGACCACATG
AAGCAGCACGACTTCTTCAAGTCCGCCATGCCCGAAGGCTACATCCAGGAGCGCACCATCTTCTTCAAGG
ACGACGGCAACTACAAGACCCGCGCCGAGGTGAAGTTCGAGGGCGACACCCTGGTGAACCGCATCGAGCT
GAAGGGCATCGACTTCAAGGAGGACGGCAACATCCTGGGGCACAAGCTGGAGTACAACATGGTTGACCAA
CTGAAAGAAAAGGACAGGAATCTGCGCAGGATCACCCGGATGGTGCTGGTGGTCGTGGCTGTATTTATCG
TCTGCTGGACCCCCATCCACATCTACGTCATCATCAAAGCGCTGATCACGATTCCAGAAACCACATTTCA
GACCGTTTCCTGGCACTTCTGCATTGCTTTGGGTTACACGAACAGCTGCCTGAATCCAGTTCTTTACGCC
TTCCTGGATGAAAACTTCAAGCGATGCTTCAGAGAGTTCTGCATCCCAACCTCGTCCACGATCGAACAGC
AAAACTCCACTCGAGTCCGTCAGAACACTAGGGAACATCCCTCCACGGCTAATACAGTGGATCGAACTAA
CCACCAGCTAGAAAATCTGGAGGCAGAAACTGCTCCATTGCCCGGCGGAGGTAAGAGCAGAATCACAAGC
GAGGGCGAGTACATCCCTCTGGACCAGATCGACATCAACGTGGGAGCACCAGCCGCCGCTTTCTGCTACG
AGAACGAAGTCGGCTGAAAGCTTATCGATAATCAACCTCTGGATTACAAAATTTGTGAAAGATTGACTGG
TATTCTTAACTATGTTGCTCCTTTTACGCTATGTGGATACGCTGCTTTAATGCCTTTGTATCATGCTATT
GCTTCCCGTATGGCTTTCATTTTCTCCTCCTTGTATAAATCCTGGTTGCTGTCTCTTTATGAGGAGTTGT
GGCCCGTTGTCAGGCAACGTGGCGTGGTGTGCACTGTGTTTGCTGACGCAACCCCCACTGGTTGGGGCAT
TGCCACCACCTGTCAGCTCCTTTCCGGGACTTTCGCTTTCCCCCTCCCTATTGCCACGGCGGAACTCATC
GCCGCCTGCCTTGCCCGCTGCTGGACAGGGGCTCGGCTGTTGGGCACTGACAATTCCGTGGTGTTGTCGG
GGAAATCATCGTCCTTTCCTTGGCTGCTCGCCTGTGTTGCCACCTGGATTCTGCGCGGGACGTCCTTCTG
CTACGTCCCTTCGGCCCTCAATCCAGCGGACCTTCCTTCCCGCGGCCTGCTGCCGGCTCTGCGGCCTCTT
CCGCGTCTTCGCCTTCGCCCTCAGACGAGTCGGATCTCCCTTTGGGCCGCCTCCCCGCATCGATACCGTC
GACCTCGACCCGGGCGGCCGCTTCGAGCAGACATGATAAGATACATTGATGAGTTTGGACAAACCACAAC
TAGAATGCAGTGAAAAAAATGCTTTATTTGTGAAATTTGTGATGCTATTGCTTTATTTGTAACCATTATA
AGCTGCAATAAACAAGTTAACAACAACAATTGCATTCATTTTATGTTTCAGGTTCAGGGGGAGATGTGGG
AGGTTTTTTAAAGCAAGTAAAACCTCTACAAATGTGGTAAAATCGATAAGGATCTTCCTAGAGCATGGCT
ACGTAGATAAGTAGCATGGCGGGTTAATCATTAACTACAAGGAACCCCTAGTGATGGAGTTGGCCACTCC
CTCTCTGCGCGCTCGCTCGCTCACTGAGGCCGGGCGACCAAAGGTCGCCCGACGCCCGGGCTTTGCCCGG
GCGGCCTCAGTGAGCGAGCGAGCGCGCAGCTGCATTAATGAATCGGCCAACGCGCGGGGAGAGGCGGTTT
GCGTATTGGGCGCTCTTCCGCTTCCTCGCTCACTGACTCGCTGCGCTCGGTCGTTCGGCTGCGGCGAGCG
GTATCAGCTCACTCAAAGGCGGTAATACGGTTATCCACAGAATCAGGGGATAACGCAGGAAAGAACATGT
GAGCAAAAGGCCAGCAAAAAGCCAGGAACCGTAAAAAGGCCGCGTTGCTGGCGTTTTTCCATAGGCTCCG
CCCCCCTGACGAGCATCACAAAAATCGACGCTCAAGTCAGAGGTGGCGAAACCCGACAGGACTATAAAGA
TACCAGGCGTTTCCCCCTGGAAGCTCCCTCGTGCGCTCTCCTGTTCCGACCCTGCCGCTTACCGGATACC
TGTCCGCCTTTCTCCCTTCGGGAAGCGTGGCGCTTTCTCATAGCTCACGCTGTAGGTATCTCAGTTCGGT
GTAGGTCGTTCGCTCCAAGCTGGGCTGTGTGCACGAACCCCCCGTTCAGCCCGACCGCTGCGCCTTATCC
GGTAACTATCGTCTTGAGTCCAACCCGGTAAGACACGACTTATCGCCACTGGCAGCAGCCACTGGTAACA
GGATTAGCAGAGCGAGGTATGTAGGCGGTGCTACAGAGTTCTTGAAGTGGTGGCCTAACTACGGCTACAC
TAGAAGAACAGTATTTGGTATCTGCGCTCTGCTGAAGCCAGTTACCTTCGGAAAAAGAGTTGGTAGCTCT
TGATCCGGCAAACAAACCACCGCTGGTAGCGGTGGTTTTTTTGTTTGCAAGCAGCAGATTACGCGCAGAA
AAAAAGGATCTCAAGAAGATCCTTTGATCTTTTCTACGGGGTCTGACGCTCAGTGGAACGAAAACTCACG
TTAAGGGATTTTGGTCATGAGATTATCAAAAAGGATCTTCACCTAGATCCTTTTAAATTAAAAATGAAGT
TTTAAATCAATCTAAAGTATATATGAGTAAACTTGGTCTGACAGTTACCAATGCTTAATCAGTGAGGCAC
CTATCTCAGCGATCTGTCTATTTCGTTCATCCATAGTTGCCTGACTCCCCGTCGTGTAGATAACTACGAT
ACGGGAGGGCTTACCATCTGGCCCCAGTGCTGCAATGATACCGCGAGACCCACGCTCACCGGCTCCAGAT
TTATCAGCAATAAACCAGCCAGCCGGAAGGGCCGAGCGCAGAAGTGGTCCTGCAACTTTATCCGCCTCCA
TCCAGTCTATTAATTGTTGCCGGGAAGCTAGAGTAAGTAGTTCGCCAGTTAATAGTTTGCGCAACGTTGT
TGCCATTGCTACAGGCATCGTGGTGTCACGCTCGTCGTTTGGTATGGCTTCATTCAGCTCCGGTTCCCAA
CGATCAAGGCGAGTTACATGATCCCCCATGTTGTGCAAAAAAGCGGTTAGCTCCTTCGGTCCTCCGATCG
TTGTCAGAAGTAAGTTGGCCGCAGTGTTATCACTCATGGTTATGGCAGCACTGCATAATTCTCTTACTGT
CATGCCATCCGTAAGATGCTTTTCTGTGACTGGTGAGTACTCAACCAAGTCATTCTGAGAATAGTGTATG
CGGCGACCGAGTTGCTCTTGCCCGGCGTCAATACGGGATAATACCGCGCCACATAGCAGAACTTTAAAAG
TGCTCATCATTGGAAAACGTTCTTCGGGGCGAAAACTCTCAAGGATCTTACCGCTGTTGAGATCCAGTTC
GATGTAACCCACTCGTGCACCCAACTGATCTTCAGCATCTTTTACTTTCACCAGCGTTTCT
Features (pLannotate 1.2.2; 18 found; start..end, strand, type, name):
     75..179     -  promoter       AmpR promoter: bla
    232..660     -  rep_origin     f1 ori (sequence partly withheld): f1 bacteriophage origin of replication; arrow indicates direction of (+) strand synthesis
    665..734     -  CDS            lacZα (fragment): LacZα fragment of β-galactosidase; lacZ fragment
    729..861     -  repeat_region  AAV2 ITR (fragment): inverted terminal repeat of adeno-associated virus serotype 2 inverted
    943..1390    +  promoter       hSyn promoter: human synapsin I promoter; confers neuron-specific expression (Kügler et al., 2003)
   1478..1498    +  CDS            3xFLAG (fragment): three tandem FLAG® epitope tags
   1778..2299    +  CDS            OPRD1 (fragment): OPRD_PIG - Experimental evidence at protein level: Swiss-Prot protein existence level 1. G-protein coupled receptor that functions as receptor for endogenous enkephalins and for a subset of other opioids. Ligand binding causes a conformation change that triggers signaling via guanine nucleotide-binding proteins (G proteins) and modulates the activity of down-stream effectors, such as adenylate cyclase. Signaling leads to the inhibition of adenylate cyclase activity. Inhibits neurotransmitter release by reducing calcium ion currents and increasing potassium ion conductance. Plays a role in the
   2294..3028    +  CDS            cEGFP: cEGFP is a basic (constitutively fluorescent) green fluorescent protein published in 2008, derived from Aequorea victoria.
   3044..3163    +  CDS            OPRD1 (fragment): OPRD_PIG - Experimental evidence at protein level: Swiss-Prot protein existence level 1. G-protein coupled receptor that functions as receptor for endogenous enkephalins and for a subset of other opioids. Ligand binding causes a conformation change that triggers signaling via guanine nucleotide-binding proteins (G proteins) and modulates the activity of down-stream effectors, such as adenylate cyclase. Signaling leads to the inhibition of adenylate cyclase activity. Inhibits neurotransmitter release by reducing calcium ion currents and increasing potassium ion conductance. Plays a role in the
   3443..3505    +  CDS            KCNJ2 (fragment): KCNJ2_HUMAN - Also known as IRK1. Experimental evidence at protein level: Swiss-Prot protein existence level 1. Probably participates in establishing action potential waveform and excitability of neuronal and muscle tissues. Inward rectifier potassium channels are characterized by a greater tendency to allow potassium to flow into the cell rather than out of it. Their voltage dependence is regulated by the concentration of extracellular potassium; as external potassium is raised, the voltage range of the channel opening shifts to more positive voltages. The inward rectification is mainly due t
   3560..4148    +  misc_feature   WPRE: woodchuck hepatitis virus posttranscriptional regulatory element
   4149..4168    +  misc_feature   MCS (fragment): pBluescript multiple cloning site
   4197..4318    -  polyA_signal   SV40 poly(A) signal: SV40 polyadenylation signal
   4341..4409    -  CDS            large T antigen (fragment): large T antigen from SV40 (simian virus 40)
   4480..4613    +  repeat_region  AAV2 ITR: inverted terminal repeat of adeno-associated virus serotype 2 inverted
   4607..4663    -  CDS            lacI (fragment): lac repressor; lacI; The lac repressor binds to the lac operator to inhibit transcription in E. coli. This inhibition can be relieved by adding lactose or isopropyl-β-D-thiogalactopyranoside (IPTG).
   4846..5434    -  rep_origin     ori: high-copy-number ColE1/pMB1/pBR322/pUC origin of replication
   5605..74      -  CDS            AmpR (across the origin): β-lactamase; bla; confers resistance to ampicillin, carbenicillin, and related antibiotics
