[The description below was written by a language model from this plasmid's Addgene catalogue record and pLannotate feature annotations shown in this document.]
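Description:
pAAV_hsyn_HA-Flag-uMASS_1_WPRE is an adeno-associated virus transfer plasmid of about 6.4 kb, built to produce recombinant AAV that expresses the uMASS_1 sensor in neurons. It is propagated in E. coli through a high-copy ColE1/pUC-type origin and selected with ampicillin via the β-lactamase gene and its bla promoter. An f1 phage origin and small lacZα and lacI remnants are carried over from the parent cloning backbone. The expression cassette sits between two AAV2 inverted terminal repeats, which are the cis elements needed for replication and packaging of the intervening DNA into AAV capsids when helper functions are supplied. One ITR is annotated only as a fragment.

Within the ITRs, the human synapsin I promoter drives neuron-restricted transcription of the uMASS_1 open reading frame. The name indicates N-terminal HA and Flag epitope tags, although only a short FLAG match is annotated and no HA feature was detected. The coding region is annotated as opioid receptor sequence (matched by homology to a delta opioid receptor entry; the record lists the insert species as human) interrupted by a GFP-derived module. This layout is typical of GPCR-based fluorescent indicators, in which ligand-induced conformational change alters fluorescence. The record itself does not state which receptor subtype or ligand the sensor reports. A short KCNJ2 (Kir2.1) fragment near the 3' end resembles the trafficking or export motifs often appended to improve membrane localisation. A WPRE follows to enhance transcript stability and expression. An SV40 polyadenylation signal is annotated next, though on the reverse strand. The associated work concerns high-throughput engineering of genetically encoded fluorescent indicators, so this construct serves to deliver one such sensor to neurons by viral transduction.
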