Addgene plasmid #209760: pAAV_hsyn_HA-Flag-uMASS_1_WPRE
Purpose: AAV virus production for neuronal expression of uMASS_1 under hSyn promoter
Depositing lab: Andre Berndt. Depositing organization: University of Washington. Publication: Optogenetic Microwell Array Screening System: A High-Throughput Engineering Platform for Genetically Encoded Fluorescent Indicators. Rappleye M, Wait SJ, Lee JD, Siebart JC, Torp L, Smith N, Muster J, Matreyek KA, Fowler DM, Berndt A. ACS Sens. 2023 Nov 24;8(11):4233-4244. doi: 10.1021/acssensors.3c01573. Epub 2023 Nov 13. PubMed 37956352.
Backbone
  Vector backbone: AAV
  Total vector size (bp): 6402
  Vector type: Mammalian Expression, AAV
Growth in bacteria
  Bacterial resistance: Ampicillin, 100 μg/mL
  Growth temperature: 30°C
  Growth strain: NEB Stable
  Copy number: High Copy
Gene/Insert
  Gene/Insert name: uMASS_1
  Species: H. sapiens (human)
Terms and licenses: Academic/Nonprofit Terms; Industry Terms: Not Available to Industry
How to cite: pAAV_hsyn_HA-Flag-uMASS_1_WPRE was a gift from Andre Berndt (Addgene plasmid # 209760 ; http://n2t.net/addgene:209760 ; RRID:Addgene_209760)
